>Addgene plasmid #168870 | pEntry_SARS-CoV-2-nsp7 | addgene full sequence | sequence record 479283 | Addgene NGS Result
TCCGCTTCCTCGCTCACTGACTCGCTGCGCTCGGTCGTTCGGCTGCGGCGAGCGGTATCAGCTCACTCAA
AGGCGGTAATACGGTTATCCACAGAATCAGGGGATAACGCAGGAAAGAACATGTGAGCAAAAGGCCAGCA
AAAGGCCAGGAACCGTAAAAAGGCCGCGTTGCTGGCGTTTTTCCATAGGCTCCGCCCCCCTGACGAGCAT
CACAAAAATCGACGCTCAAGTCAGAGGTGGCGAAACCCGACAGGACTATAAAGATACCAGGCGTTTCCCC
CTGGAAGCTCCCTCGTGCGCTCTCCTGTTCCGACCCTGCCGCTTACCGGATACCTGTCCGCCTTTCTCCC
TTCGGGAAGCGTGGCGCTTTCTCATAGCTCACGCTGTAGGTATCTCAGTTCGGTGTAGGTCGTTCGCTCC
AAGCTGGGCTGTGTGCACGAACCCCCCGTTCAGCCCGACCGCTGCGCCTTATCCGGTAACTATCGTCTTG
AGTCCAACCCGGTAAGACACGACTTATCGCCACTGGCAGCAGCCACTGGTAACAGGATTAGCAGAGCGAG
GTATGTAGGCGGTGCTACAGAGTTCTTGAAGTGGTGGCCTAACTACGGCTACACTAGAAGAACAGTATTT
GGTATCTGCGCTCTGCTGAAGCCAGTTACCTTCGGAAAAAGAGTTGGTAGCTCTTGATCCGGCAAACAAA
CCACCGCTGGTAGCGGTGGTTTTTTTGTTTGCAAGCAGCAGATTACGCGCAGAAAAAAAGGATCTCAAGA
AGATCCTTTGATCTTTTCTACGGGGTCTGACGCTCAGTGGAACGACGCGTAACTCACGTTAAGGGATTTT
GGTCATGGGTGGCTCGAGGGTTATTTGCCGACTACCTTGGTGATCTCGCCTTTCACGTAGTGGACAAATT
CTTCCAACTGATCTGCGCGCGAGGCCAAGCGATCTTCTTCTTGTCCAAGATAAGCCTGTCTAGCTTCAAG
TATGACGGGCTGATACTGGGCCGGCAGGCGCTCCATTGCCCAGTCGGCAGCGACATCCTTCGGCGCGATT
TTGCCGGTTACTGCGCTGTACCAAATGCGGGACAACGTAAGCACTACATTTCGCTCATCGCCAGCCCAGT
CGGGCGGCGAGTTCCATAGCGTTAAGGTTTCATTTAGCGCCTCAAATAGATCCTGTTCAGGAACCGGATC
AAAGAGTTCCTCCGCCGCTGGACCTACCAAGGCAACGCTATGTTCTCTTGCTTTTGTCAGCAAGATAGCC
AGATCAATGTCGATCGTGGCTGGCTCGAAGATACCTGCAAGAATGTCATTGCGCTGCCATTCTCCAAATT
GCAGTTCGCGCTTAGCTGGATAACGCCACGGAATGATGTCGTCGTGCACAACAATGGTGACTTCTACAGC
GCGGAGAATCTCGCTCTCTCCAGGGGAAGCCGAAGTTTCCAAAAGGTCGTTGATCAAAGCTCGCCGCGTT
GTTTCATCAAGCCTTACGGTCACCGTAACCAGCAAATCAATATCACTGTGTGGCTTCAGGCCGCCATCCA
CTGCGGAGCCGTACAAATGTACGGCCAGCAACGTCGGTTCGAGATGGCGCTCGATGACGCCAACTACCTC
TGATAGTTGAGTCGATACTTCGGCGATCACCGCTTCCCTCATAATGTTTAACTTTGTTTTAGGGCGACTG
CCCTGCTGCGTAACATCGTTGCTGCTCCATAACATCAAACATCGACCCACGGCGTAACGCGCTTGCTGCT
TGGATGCCCGAGGCATAGACTGTACCCCAAAAAAACAGTCATAACAAGCCATGAAAACCGCCACTGCGCC
GTTACCACCGCTGCGTTCGGTCAAGGTTCTGGACCAGTTGCGTGAGCGCATACGCTACTTGCATTACAGC
TTACGAACCGAACAGGCTTATGTCCACTGGGTTCGTGCCTTCATCCGTTTCCACGGTGTGCGTCACCCGG
CAACCTTGGGTAGCAGCGAAGTCGAGGCATTTCTGTCCTGGCTGGTCTAGAGGAGGCATGATGATATATT
TTTATCTTGTGCAATGTAACATCAGAGATTTTGAGACACGGGCCAGAGCTGCCAGGAAACAGCTATGACC
ATGTAATACGACTCACTATAGGGGATATCAGCTGGATGGCAAATAATGATTTTATTTTGACTGATAGTGA
CCTGTTCGTTGCAACAAATTGATGAGCAATTATTTTTTATAATGCCAACTTTGTACAAGAAAGCTGGGCC
CATGAGGCCGCGATCGCGTCTTAATTAAGTTGTAAGGTTGCCCTGTTGTCCAGCATTTCTTCACAAAGCT
TGTTTATGTCTACAGCACCCTGCATGGAAAGCAAAACAGAAAGTAGTGAAACCATTTTTTCAAAGGCTTC
AGTAGTATCTTTAGCTAAGAGAATGTCATTGTGTAACTGGACACATTGAGCCCACAATTTAGATGATGAT
TCTACTCTGAGTTGTTGCAAAACTGAGAGTAAGACTACTGATGTGCACTTTACATCTGACATTTTAGAGG
ATCCCATGGATCCTGGCCTTGACGGCCCTTCTGCTTTTTTGTACAAAGTTGGCATTATAAAAAAGCATTG
CTCATCAATTTGTTGCAACGAACAGGTCACTATCAGTCAAAATAAAATCATTATTTGGGGCCCGAGCTTA
AGACTGGCCGTCGTTTTACAACGTCGTGACTGGGAAAACATCCATGCTAGCGTTAACGCGAGAGTAGGGA
ACTGCCAGGCATCAAATAAAACGAAAGGCTCAGTCGGAAGACTGGGCCTTTCGTTTTATCTGTTGTTTGT
CGGTGAACGCTCTCCTGAGTAGGACAAATCCGCCGGGAGCGGATTTGAACGTTGTGAAGCAACGGCCCGG
AGGGTGGCGGGCAGGACGCCCGCCATAAACTGCCAGGCATCAAACTAAGCAGAAGGCCATCCTGACGGAT
GGCCTTTTTGCGTTTCTACAAACTCTTCCTGGCTAGCGGTACGCGTATTAATTGCGTTGCGCTCACTGCC
CGCTTTCCAGTCGGGAAACCTGTCGTGCCAGCTGCATTAATGAATCGGCCAACGCGCGGGGAGAGGCGGT
TTGCGTATTGGGCGCTCT
Features (pLannotate 1.2.2; 11 found; start..end, strand, type, name):
    180..768     -  rep_origin     ori: high-copy-number ColE1/pMB1/pBR322/pUC origin of replication
    861..1652    -  CDS            SmR: aminoglycoside adenylyltransferase (Murphy, 1985); aadA; confers resistance to spectinomycin and streptomycin
   1659..1715    -  CDS            GmR (fragment): gentamycin acetyltransferase; aacC1; confers resistance to gentamycin
   1891..1914    -  promoter       Pc promoter (fragment): intI1 (promoter lies within the coding sequence); class 1 integron promoter
   2104..2122    +  promoter       T7 promoter: promoter for bacteriophage T7 RNA polymerase
   2140..2238    +  protein_bind   attL2: mutant version of attL; recombination site for the Gateway® LR reaction LR Clonase™
   2551..2647    -  protein_bind   attL1: mutant version of attL; recombination site for the Gateway® LR reaction LR Clonase™
   2663..2699    +  CDS            lacZα (fragment): LacZα fragment of β-galactosidase; lacZ fragment
   2746..2789    -  terminator     rrnB T1 terminator: Escherichia coli rrnB; transcription terminator T1 from the E. coli rrnB gene
   2921..2948    +  terminator     rrnB T2 terminator: transcription terminator T2 from the E. coli rrnB gene
   3003..3095    -  CDS            lacI (fragment): lac repressor; lacI; The lac repressor binds to the lac operator to inhibit transcription in E. coli. This inhibition can be relieved by adding lactose or isopropyl-β-D-thiogalactopyranoside (IPTG).
