>Addgene plasmid #168870 | pEntry_SARS-CoV-2-nsp7 | analyzer sequence | sequence record 327303
CTACCAGCGGTGGTTTGTTTGCCGGATCAAGAGCTACCAACTCTTTTTCCGAAGGTAACTGGCTTCAGCA
GAGCGCAGATACCAAATACTGTCCTTCTAGTGTAGCCGTAGTTAGGCCACCACTTCAAGAACTCTGTAGC
ACCGCCTACATACCTCGCTCTGCTAATCCTGTTACCAGTGGCTGCTGCCAGTGGCGATAAGTCGTGTCTT
ACCGGGTTGGACTCAAGACGATAGTTACCGGATAAGGCGCAGCGGTCGGGCTGAACGGGGGGTTCGTGCA
CACAGCCCAGCTTGGAGCGAACGACCTACACCGAACTGAGATACCTACAGCGTGAGCATTGAGAAAGCGC
CACGCTTCCCGAAGGGAGAAAGGCGGACAGGTATCCGGTAAGCGGCAGGGTCGGAACAGGAGAGCGCACG
AGGGAGCTTCCAGGGGGAAACGCCTGGTATCTTTATAGTCCTGTCGGGTTTCGCCACCTCTGACTTGAGC
GTCGATTTTTGTGATGCTCGTCAGGGGGGCGGAGCCTATGGAAAAACGCCAGCAACGCGGCCTTTTTACG
GTTCCTGGCCTTTTGCTGGCCTTTTGCTCACATGTTCTTTCCTGCGTTATCCCCTGATTCTGTGGATAAC
CGTATTACCGCCTTTGAGTGAGCTGATACCGCTCGCCGCAGCCGAACGACCGAGCGCAGCGAGTCAGTGA
GCGAGGAAGCGGAAGAGCGCCCAATACGCAAACCGCCTCTCCCCGCGCGTTGGCCGATTCATTAATGCAG
CTGGCACGACAGGTTTCCCGACTGGAAAGCGGGCAGTGAGCGCAACGCAATTAATACGCGTACCGCTAGC
CAGGAAGAGTTTGTAGAAACGCAAAAAGGCCATCCGTCAGGATGGCCTTCTGCTTAGTTTGATGCCTGGC
AGTTTATGGCGGGCGTCCTGCCCGCCACCCTCCGGGCCGTTGCTTCACAACGTTCAAATCCGCTCCCGGC
GGATTTGTCCTACTCAGGAGAGCGTTCACCGACAAACAACAGATAAAACGAAAGGCCCAGTCTTCCGACT
GAGCCTTTCGTTTTATTTGATGCCTGGCAGTTCCCTACTCTCGCGTTAACGCTAGCATGGATGTTTTCCC
AGTCACGACGTTGTAAAACGACGGCCAGTCTTAAGCTCGGGCCCCAAATAATGATTTTATTTTGACTGAT
AGTGACCTGTTCGTTGCAACAAATTGATGAGCAATGCTTTTTTATAATGCCAACTTTGTACAAAAAAGCA
GAAGGGCCGTCAAGGCCAGGATCCATGGGATCCTCTAAAATGTCAGATGTAAAGTGCACATCAGTAGTCT
TACTCTCAGTTTTGCAACAACTCAGAGTAGAATCATCATCTAAATTGTGGGCTCAATGTGTCCAGTTACA
CAATGACATTCTCTTAGCTAAAGATACTACTGAAGCCTTTGAAAAAATGGTTTCACTACTTTCTGTTTTG
CTTTCCATGCAGGGTGCTGTAGACATAAACAAGCTTTGTGAAGAAATGCTGGACAACAGGGCAACCTTAC
AACTTAATTAAGACGCGATCGCGGCCTCATGGGCCCAGCTTTCTTGTACAAAGTTGGCATTATAAAAAAT
AATTGCTCATCAATTTGTTGCAACGAACAGGTCACTATCAGTCAAAATAAAATCATTATTTGCCATCCAG
CTGATATCCCCTATAGTGAGTCGTATTACATGGTCATAGCTGTTTCCTGGCAGCTCTGGCCCGTGTCTCA
AAATCTCTGATGTTACATTGCACAAGATAAAAATATATCATCATGCCTCCTCTAGACCAGCCAGGACAGA
AATGCCTCGACTTCGCTGCTGCCCAAGGTTGCCGGGTGACGCACACCGTGGAAACGGATGAAGGCACGAA
CCCAGTGGACATAAGCCTGTTCGGTTCGTAAGCTGTAATGCAAGTAGCGTATGCGCTCACGCAACTGGTC
CAGAACCTTGACCGAACGCAGCGGTGGTAACGGCGCAGTGGCGGTTTTCATGGCTTGTTATGACTGTTTT
TTTGGGGTACAGTCTATGCCTCGGGCATCCAAGCAGCAAGCGCGTTACGCCGTGGGTCGATGTTTGATGT
TATGGAGCAGCAACGATGTTACGCAGCAGGGCAGTCGCCCTAAAACAAAGTTAAACATCATGAGGGAAGC
GGTGATCGCCGAAGTATCGACTCAACTATCAGAGGTAGTTGGCGTCATCGAGCGCCATCTCGAACCGACG
TTGCTGGCCGTACATTTGTACGGCTCCGCAGTGGATGGCGGCCTGAAGCCACACAGTGATATTGATTTGC
TGGTTACGGTGACCGTAAGGCTTGATGAAACAACGCGGCGAGCTTTGATCAACGACCTTTTGGAAACTTC
GGCTTCCCCTGGAGAGAGCGAGATTCTCCGCGCTGTAGAAGTCACCATTGTTGTGCACGACGACATCATT
CCGTGGCGTTATCCAGCTAAGCGCGAACTGCAATTTGGAGAATGGCAGCGCAATGACATTCTTGCAGGTA
TCTTCGAGCCAGCCACGATCGACATTGATCTGGCTATCTTGCTGACAAAAGCAAGAGAACATAGCGTTGC
CTTGGTAGGTCCAGCGGCGGAGGAACTCTTTGATCCGGTTCCTGAACAGGATCTATTTGAGGCGCTAAAT
GAAACCTTAACGCTATGGAACTCGCCGCCCGACTGGGCTGGCGATGAGCGAAATGTAGTGCTTACGTTGT
CCCGCATTTGGTACAGCGCAGTAACCGGCAAAATCGCGCCGAAGGATGTCGCTGCCGACTGGGCAATGGA
GCGCCTGCCGGCCCAGTATCAGCCCGTCATACTTGAAGCTAGACAGGCTTATCTTGGACAAGAAGAAGAT
CGCTTGGCCTCGCGCGCAGATCAGTTGGAAGAATTTGTCCACTACGTGAAAGGCGAGATCACCAAGGTAG
TCGGCAAATAACCCTCGAGCCACCCATGACCAAAATCCCTTAACGTGAGTTACGCGTCGTTCCACTGAGC
GTCAGACCCCGTAGAAAAGATCAAAGGATCTTCTTGAGATCCTTTTTTTCTGCGCGTAATCTGCTGCTTG
CAAACAAAAAAACCACCG
Features (pLannotate 1.2.2; 11 found; start..end, strand, type, name):
    717..809     +  CDS            lacI (fragment): lac repressor; lacI; The lac repressor binds to the lac operator to inhibit transcription in E. coli. This inhibition can be relieved by adding lactose or isopropyl-β-D-thiogalactopyranoside (IPTG).
    864..891     -  terminator     rrnB T2 terminator: transcription terminator T2 from the E. coli rrnB gene
   1023..1066    +  terminator     rrnB T1 terminator: Escherichia coli rrnB; transcription terminator T1 from the E. coli rrnB gene
   1113..1149    -  CDS            lacZα (fragment): LacZα fragment of β-galactosidase; lacZ fragment
   1165..1261    +  protein_bind   attL1: mutant version of attL; recombination site for the Gateway® LR reaction LR Clonase™
   1574..1672    -  protein_bind   attL2: mutant version of attL; recombination site for the Gateway® LR reaction LR Clonase™
   1690..1708    -  promoter       T7 promoter: promoter for bacteriophage T7 RNA polymerase
   1898..1921    +  promoter       Pc promoter (fragment): intI1 (promoter lies within the coding sequence); class 1 integron promoter
   2097..2153    +  CDS            GmR (fragment): gentamycin acetyltransferase; aacC1; confers resistance to gentamycin
   2160..2951    +  CDS            SmR: aminoglycoside adenylyltransferase (Murphy, 1985); aadA; confers resistance to spectinomycin and streptomycin
   3044..534     +  rep_origin     ori (across the origin): high-copy-number ColE1/pMB1/pBR322/pUC origin of replication
