[The description below was written by a language model from this plasmid's Addgene catalogue record and pLannotate feature annotations shown in this document.]
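Description:
pEntry_SARS-CoV-2-nsp7 is a Gateway-compatible Entry clone built on the pENTR223.1 backbone, carrying the coding sequence for non-structural protein 7 (nsp7) of SARS-CoV-2, one of the products of the viral ORF1ab polyprotein gene. The plasmid is about 3.1 kb in total and is maintained in E. coli through a high-copy ColE1/pUC-type origin. It is selected with spectinomycin through an aadA (SmR) aminoglycoside adenylyltransferase gene. The small gentamicin acetyltransferase fragment and the partial class 1 integron Pc promoter annotated upstream of aadA appear to be remnants of the integron-derived resistance cassette, not working markers. The short lacI and lacZα fragments are likewise backbone leftovers.

The 249 bp insert was made by gene synthesis and cloned between two SfiI sites. The feature tables do not annotate it, but it sits in the gap of roughly 300 bp between the attL1 and attL2 recombination sites. According to the depositor, the 5′ linker supplies a start codon flanked by BamHI sites. This is needed because nsp7 is normally released by proteolysis and has no initiator codon of its own. The 3′ linker provides a TAA stop codon within a PacI site, followed by an AsiSI site, an arrangement that suggests the termini can be modified by restriction digestion. rrnB T1 and T2 terminators lie outside attL1 and insulate the cassette from read-through transcription, and a T7 promoter lies beyond attL2. The Entry vector has no dedicated expression promoter for the insert. Its role is to donate the ORF, by LR Clonase recombination, to destination vectors of choice for expression, tagging or interaction assays. It belongs to a collection of human coronavirus protein-coding clones. The two sequence records show the same features in opposite orientations with different numbering.
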