Addgene plasmid #168870: pEntry_SARS-CoV-2-nsp7
Purpose: Gateway-compatible Entry vector
Depositing lab: Pascal Falter-Braun. Depositing organization: Helmholtz Munich. Publication: A resource of human coronavirus protein-coding sequences in a flexible, multipurpose Gateway Entry clone collection. Weller B, Lin CW, Pogoutse O, Sauer M, Marin-de la Rosa N, Strobel A, Young V, Knapp JJ, Rayhan A, Falter C, Kim DK, Roth FP, Falter-Braun P. G3 (Bethesda). 2023 Jul 5;13(7):jkad105. doi: 10.1093/g3journal/jkad105. PubMed 37267226.
Backbone
  Vector backbone: pENTR223.1*SfiI
  Backbone size w/o insert (bp): 2800
  Vector type: Gateway-compatible Entry vector
Growth in bacteria
  Bacterial resistance: Spectinomycin, 50 μg/mL
  Growth temperature: 37°C
  Growth strain: DH5alpha
  Copy number: High Copy
Gene/Insert
  Gene/Insert name: SARS-CoV-2-nsp7 (alt name: nsp7)
  Species: Other
  Insert size (bp): 249
  Entrez Gene: ORF1ab (a.k.a. GU280_gp01)
  Cloning method: Restriction Enzyme; 5′ cloning site SfiI (unknown if destroyed); 3′ cloning site SfiI (unknown if destroyed)
  Sequencing primers: 5′ M13 uni (-21); 3′ M13 rev (-29)
Resource information
  A portion of this plasmid was derived from a plasmid made by: Synthesized by Twist Bioscience
Terms and licenses: Academic/Nonprofit Terms; Industry Terms: Not Available to Industry
Depositor comments: 5'-linker: SfiI-BamHI-ATG-BamHI (GGCCGTCAaggccaggatccatgggatcc), 3'-linker: PacI-TAA-AsiSI-SfiI (cttaatTAAgacgcgatcgcggcctcatGGGCC).
How to cite: pEntry_SARS-CoV-2-nsp7 was a gift from Pascal Falter-Braun (Addgene plasmid # 168870 ; http://n2t.net/addgene:168870 ; RRID:Addgene_168870)
