>Addgene plasmid #168870 | pEntry_SARS-CoV-2-nsp7 | depositor partial sequence | sequence record 327304 | gene-specific Insert sequence
TCTAAAATGTCAGATGTAAAGTGCACATCAGTAGTCTTACTCTCAGTTTTGCAACAACTCAGAGTAGAAT
CATCATCTAAATTGTGGGCTCAATGTGTCCAGTTACACAATGACATTCTCTTAGCTAAAGATACTACTGA
AGCCTTTGAAAAAATGGTTTCACTACTTTCTGTTTTGCTTTCCATGCAGGGTGCTGTAGACATAAACAAG
CTTTGTGAAGAAATGCTGGACAACAGGGCAACCTTACAA
